>Addgene plasmid #153807 | pGBW-m4252957 | addgene full sequence | sequence record 307328 | Ginkgo NGS Result
CACTCGATCAGCAGTTAGATAATAAAATCGCTATCCATCGAAGATGGATGTGTGTTGGTTTTTTGTGTGT
GTAACGCAACGATTGATAGCATAACCCCTTGGGGCCTCTAAACGGGTCTTGAGGGGTTTTTTGAATTGAG
AGGTAGCTGAAGCTGCTGTTATGACCACTAGAGGGAAGAAGATACCTGTGGAGCTAATGGTCCAAGATGT
CGGGAGCCGCGATCGCTGCCAAAAAGGTAAGCTGACGATAGCTGACGAGATTCGATGCCCGACGAGCAAA
TGAGCGCCACGGCTGTTCGCGTAAGCTCGAAACGACGGAGATTCGATAGAGCCAGAGTCGAGTTTAAACG
ATTCGGGATCTTAAGGATAAATTTCTGGTAAGGAGGACACGTATGGAAGTGGGCAAGTTGGGGAAGCCGT
ATCCGTTGCTGAATCTGGCATATGTGGGAGTATAAGACGCGCAGCGTCGCATCAGGCATTTTTTTCTGCG
CCAATGCACCTAGAATCGGTTACCAATGCTTAATCAGTGAGGCACCTATCTCAGCGATCTGTCTATTTCG
TTCATCCATAGTTGCCTGACTCCCCGTCGTGTAGATAACTACGATACGGGAGGGCTTACCATCTGGCCCC
AGTGCTGCAATGATACCGCGAGACCCACGCTCACCGGCTCCAGATTTATCAGCAATAAACCAGCCAGCCG
GAAGGGCCGAGCGCAGAAGTGGTCCTGCAACTTTATCCGCCTCCATCCAGTCTATCAACTGTTGCCGGGA
AGCTAGAGTAAGTAGTTCGCCAGTTAATAGTTTACGCAAGGTTGTTGCCATTGCTACAGGCATCGTGGTG
TCACGCTCGTCGTTTGGTATGGCTTCATTCAGCTCCGGTTCCCAACGATCAAGGCGAGTTACATGATCCC
CCATGTTGTGCAAAAAAGCGGTTAGCTCCTTCGGTCCTCCAATCGTTGTCAGAAGTAAGTTGGCCGCAGT
GTTATCACTCATGGTTATGGCAGCACTGCATAATTCTCTTACTGTCATGCCATCCGTAAGATGCTTTTCT
GTGACTGGTGAATACTCAACCAAGTCATTCTGAGAATAGTGTATGCGGCGACCGAGTTGCTCTTGCCCGG
CGTCAATACGGGATAATACCGCGCCACATAGCAGAACTTTAAAAGTGCTCATCATTGGAAAGCGTTCTTC
GGGGCGAAAACTCTCAAGGATCTTACCGCTGTTGAGATCCAGTTCGATGTAACCCACTCGCGCACCCAAC
TGATCTTCAGCATCTTTTACTTTCACCAGCGTTTCTGGGTGAGCAAAAACAGGAAGGCAAAATGCCGCAA
AAAAGGGAATAAGGGCGACACGGAAATGTTGAATACTCATGCGAAAGCCTCCTGCTGATCCTGTCTCTTG
ATAGATGTTTGCAAAAGCTAGGACTCGATTATACGTTGACCGATCAGACTATCAATATCTAGGTTTAAAC
AGATCGGTACGCTGCCGTGACCAGGCTTGAGTACAATATCTGACGATTGGACTTCCTGGGTCCCAAGCTG
GATTCCGACTGGCTGACTGCCAAGCAACGATATGGATCGTCGAGACTCGCACTGAGAGGATCGTTCTCGG
TACACCAGGCGCGCCTAGCGTTACACACACAAAAAACCAACACACATCCATCTTCGATGGATAGCGATTT
TATTATCTAAGACTAGGCTTACATACTAGCTTATTCCTTTGCCCTCGGACGAGTGCTGGGGCGTCGGTTT
CCACTATCGGCGAGTACTTCTACACAGCCATCGGTCCAGACGGCGGCGCTTCTGCGGGCGATTTGTGTAC
GCCCGACAGTCCCGGCTCCGGATCGGACGATTGCGTCGCATCGACCCTGCGCCCAAGCTGCATCATCGAA
ATTGCCGTCAACCAAGCTCTGATAGAGTTGGTCAAGACCAATGCGGAGCATATACGCCCGGAGCCGGGGC
GATCCTGCAAGCTCCGGATGCCTCCGCTCGAAGTAGCGCGTCTGCTGCTCCATACAAGCCAACCACGGCC
TCCAGAAGAAGATGTTGGCGACCTCGTATTGGGAATCCCCGAACATCGCCTCGCTCCAGTCAATGACCGC
TGTTATGCGGCCATTGTCCGTCAGGACATTGTTGGAGCCGAAATCCGCGTGCACGAGGTGCCGGACTTCG
GGGCAGTCCTCGGCCCAAAGCATCAGCTCATCGAGAGCCTGCGCGACGGACGCACTGACGGTGTCGTCCA
TCACAGTTTGCCAGTGATACACATGGGGATCAGCAATCGCGCATATGAAATCACGCCATGTAGTGTATTG
ACCGATTCCTTGCGGTCCGAATGGGCCGAACCCGCTCGTCTGGCTAAGATCGGCGGCAGCGATGGCATCC
ATTGCCTCCGCGACCGGCTGCAGAACAGCGGGCAGTTCGGTTTCAGGCAGGTCTTGCAACGTGACACCCT
GTGCACGGCGGGAGATGCAATAGGTCAGGCTCTCGCTGAACTCCCCAATGTCAAGCACTTCCGGAATCGG
GAGCGCGGCGGATGCAAAGTGCCGATAAACATAACGATCTTTGTAGAAACCATCGGCGCAGCTATTTACC
CGCAGGACATATCCACGCCCTCCTACATCGAAGCTGAAAGCACGAGATTCTTCGCCCTCCGAGAGCTGCA
TCAGGTCGGAGACGCTGTCGAACTTTTCGATCAGAAACTTCTCGACAGACGTCGCGGTGAGTTCAGGCTT
TTTACCCATGTTGTCTAACAAAAAAGCCAAAAACGGCCAGAATTTAGCGGACAATTTACAAGTCTAACAC
TGAAAATTACATATTGACCCAAATGATTACATTTCAAAAGGTGCCTAAAAAACTTCACAAAACACACTCG
CCAACCCCGAGCGCATAGTTCAAAACCGGAGCTTCAGCTACTTAAGAAGATAGGTACATAAAACCGACCA
AAGAAACTGACGCCTCACTTATCCCTCCCCTCACCAGAGGTCCGGCGCCTGTCGATTCAGGAGAGCCTAC
CCTAGGCCCGAACCCTGCGTCCTGCGACGGAGAAAAGCCTACCGCACACCTACCGGCTGGTGGCCCCACC
CTGCATTATAAGCCAACAGAACGGGTGACGTCACGACACGACGAGGGCGCGCGCTCCCAAAGGTACGGGT
GCACTGCCCAACGGCACCGCCATAACTGCCGCCCCCGCAACAGACGACAAACCGAGTTCTCCAGTCAGTG
ACAAACTTCACGTCAGGGTCCCCAGATGGTGCCCAGCCCATCTCACCCGAATAAGAGCTTTCCCGCATTA
GCGAAGGGCTCAAGACCTTGGGTTCTTGCCGCCCACCATGCCCCCCACCTTGTTTCAACGACCTCACAGC
CCGCCTCACAAGCGTCTTCCATTCAAGACTCGGGAACAGCCGCCATTTTGCTGCGCTCCCCCCAACCCCC
AGTTCAGGGCAACCTTGCTCGCGGACCCAGACTACAGCCCTTGGCGGTCTCTCCACACGCTTCCGTCCCA
CCGAGCGGCCCGGCGGCCACGAAAGCCCCGGCCAGCCCAGCAGCCCGCTACTCACCAAGTGACGATCACA
GCGATCCACAAACAAGAACCGCGACCCAAATCCCGGCTGCGACGGAACTAGCTGTGCCACACCCGGCGCG
TCCTTATATAATCATCGGCGTTCACCGCCCCACGGAGATCCCTCCGCAGAATCGCCGAGAAGGGACTACT
TTTCCTCGCCTGTTCCGCTCTCTGGAAAGAAAACCAGTGCCCTAGAGTCACCCAAGTCCCGTCCTAAAAT
GTCCTTCTGCTGATACTGGGGTTCTAAGGCCGAGTCTTATGAGCAGCGGGCCGCTGTCCTGAGCGTCCGG
GCGGAAGGATCAGGACGCTCCTGCGCCCTTCGTCTGACGTGGCAGCGCTCGCCGTGACGAGGGGGGCGCC
CGCGGGAGGCGCCAAAACCCGGCGCGGAGGCCAGGCGCGCCCCGATTTCGATATTCCTCGGATCTCGGAT
AGATCGGGATTGAGGATGTAGGTTGAACTTCTCTCGGGTGATCCCGATCTCGGATATTCGGGATTGGAGT
AATACCTGGCGATAGGCGCTGCCAAGCAATAGCCAAGGCGCAAGGCCGGCCAAGAGACTTGCGATAGTTC
GTTCGAGAGGTAGCCTGCAAGATGGATCGGACGAAAGGTTTGAAGATTTTCCGACGAGGGCCTTGGAGAG
TTCGGAAATTTAAATGCAACTATGGATGAACGAAATAGACAGATCGCTGAGATAGGTGCCTCACTGATTA
AGCATTGGTAACTGTCAGACCAAGTTTACTCATATATACTTTAGATTGATTTAAAACTTCATTTTTAATT
TAAAAGGATCTAGGTGAAGATCCTTTTTGATAATCTCATGACCAAAATCCCTTAACGTGAGTTTTCGTTC
CACTGAGCGTCAGACCCCGTAGAAAAGATCAAAGGATCTTCTTGAGATCCTTTTTTTCTGCGCGTAATCT
GCTGCTTGCAAACAAAAAAACCACCGCTACCAGCGGTGGTTTGTTTGCCGGATCAAGAGCTACCAACTCT
TTTTCCGAAGGTAACTGGCTTCAGCAGAGCGCAGATACCAAATACTGTTCTTCTAGTGTAGCCGTAGTTA
GGCCACCACTTCAAGAACTCTGTAGCACCGCCTACATACCTCGCTCTGCTAATCCTGTTACCAGTGGCTG
CTGCCAGTGGCGATAAGTCGTGTCTTACCGGGTTGGACTCAAGACGATAGTTACCGGATAAGGCGCAGCG
GTCGGGCTGAACGGGGGGTTCGTGCACACAGCCCAGCTTGGAGCGAACGACCTACACCGAACTGAGATAC
CTACAGCGTGAGCTATGAGAAAGCGCCACGCTTCCCGAAGGGAGAAAGGCGGACAGGTATCCGGTAAGCG
GCAGGGTCGGAACAGGAGAGCGCACGAGGGAGCTTCCAGGGGGAAACGCCTGGTATCTTTATAGTCCTGT
CGGGTTTCGCCACCTCTGACTTGAGCGTCGATTTTTGTGATGCTCGTCAGGGGGGCGGAGCCTATGGAAA
AACGCCAGCAACGCGGCCTTTTTACGGTTCCTGGCCTTTTGCTGGCCTTTTGCTCACATGATTTAAATGA
AACTCGTAATCGGAGAACGGGTGCAATAGCAAGGACCAGATCGAACTTGACTGACGCAATTCTGAGCGTA
GTCGAAACCCAGACAAGTCGATCTCGCCAAGTAGCTGACTTGACTGGTTAATTAAGTTTCGATAGCCCAA
GGTAACCAATGAGATTAGGGAGGGAAGAAAGTTTGATGAACTACTTCTGACCCCTAGTGGTGTCCAGAAA
AGACCATTAAAGGAATGTCTTGATCGAAATCGAGAGATCGCCTGCAGGATAGCTGACGACCTTAAGGATA
AATTTCTGGTAAGGAGGACACGTATGGAAGTGGGCAAGTTGGGGAAGCCGTATCCGTTGCTGAATCTGGC
ATATGTGGGAGTATAAGACGCGCAGCGTCGCATCAGGCATTTTTTTCTGCGCCAATGCCGGTAGATAGCA
ATCCGGCCCGAGGGGCACAAAAAACCCCTCAAGACCCGTTTAGAGGCCCCAAGGGGTTATGCTACGATAC
CGATAGAGATGGGCCAATACCACATTTGTAGAGGTTTTACTTGCTTTAAAAAACCTCCCACACCTCCCCC
TGAACCTGAAACATAAAATGAATGCAATTGTTGTTGTTAACTTGTTTATTGCAGCTTATAATGGTTACAA
ATAAAGCAATAGCATCACAAATTTCACAAATAAAGCATTTTTTTCACTGCATTCTAGTTGTGGTTTGTCC
AAACTCATCAATGTATCTTATCATGTCTGTGAGCTGAAGGTACGCTGTATCTCAGTCAGTCAAGCTAGCA
GAGGCCTGCGGATCCTTAATGGTGATGGTGATGGTGCGACTGAAAGTAAAGGTTTTCGGCGTGACAAGTT
TCATTATGATCTTGCAGTTCAAGTGAGAACCAAAAGATAATAAGCATAATTAAAACAAGGAATAGCAGAA
AGGCTAAAAAGCACAAATAGAAGTCAATTAATGAAAGTTCAATCATGGTGGCGGCCGCTGGCGGGTGTGT
CGAGTGGATGGTAGGATCGACAAAGATCTGATCTGACGGTTCACTAAACCAGCTCTGCTTATATAGACCT
CCCACCGTACACGCCTACCGCCCATTTGCGTCAATGGGGCGGAGTTGTTACGACATTTTGGAAAGTCCCG
TTGATTTTGGTGCCAAAACAAACTCCCATTGACGTCAATGGGGTGGAGACTTGGAAATCCCCGTGAGTCA
AACCGCTATCCACGCCCATTGATGTACTGCCAAAACCGCATCAGCATGGTAATAGCGATGACTAATACGT
AGATGTACTGCCAAGTAGGAAAGTCCCATAAGGTCATGTACTGGGCATAATGCCAGGCGGGCCATTTACC
GTCATTGACGTCAATAGGGGGCGTACTTGGCATATGATACACTTGATGTACTGCCAAGTGGGCAGTTTAC
CGTAAATACTCCACCCATTGACGTCAATGGAAAGTCCCTATTGGCGTTACTATGGGAACATACGTCATTA
TTGACGTCAATGGGCGGGGGTCGTTGGGCGGTCAGCCAGGCGGGCCATTTACCGTAAGTTATGTAACGCG
GAACTCCATATATGGGCTATGAACTAATGACCCCGTAATTGATTACTAGATCTGGCTA
Features (pLannotate 1.2.2; 20 found; start..end, strand, type, name):
     21..69      +  polyA_signal   poly(A) signal: synthetic polyadenylation signal
     87..133     +  terminator     T7 terminator: transcription terminator for bacteriophage T7 RNA polymerase
    138..209     -  misc_feature   5' β-globin insulator: insulator upstream of the human β-globin locus (Farrell et al., 2002)
    361..497     -  terminator     rrnG terminator: transcription terminator from the E. coli ribosomal RNA rrnG operon (Albrechtsen et al., 1991)
    510..1370    -  CDS            AmpR: β-lactamase; bla; confers resistance to ampicillin, carbenicillin, and related antibiotics
   1636..1684    -  polyA_signal   poly(A) signal: synthetic polyadenylation signal
   1712..2733    -  CDS            HygR (fragment): hygromycin B phosphotransferase confers resistance to hygromycin
   2743..3952    -  promoter       UbC promoter: human ubiquitin C promoter
   4216..4280    +  CDS            bla(M) (fragment): β-lactamase lacking the signal sequence; bla(M); allows cytosolic expression of β-lactamase
   4452..5040    +  rep_origin     ori: high-copy-number ColE1/pMB1/pBR322/pUC origin of replication
   5266..5337    -  misc_feature   3' β-globin insulator: insulator downstream of the human β-globin locus (Farrell et al., 2002)
   5382..5518    -  terminator     rrnG terminator: transcription terminator from the E. coli ribosomal RNA rrnG operon (Albrechtsen et al., 1991)
   5548..5594    -  terminator     T7 terminator: transcription terminator for bacteriophage T7 RNA polymerase
   5617..5686    +  CDS            large T antigen (fragment): large T antigen from SV40 (simian virus 40)
   5709..5830    +  polyA_signal   SV40 poly(A) signal: SV40 polyadenylation signal
   5899..5916    -  CDS            6xHis: 6xHis affinity tag
   5938..6066    -  CDS            NS7B_SARS2: Experimental evidence at protein level: Swiss-Prot protein existence level 1. From Severe acute respiratory syndrome coronavirus 2 (2019-nCoV) (SARS-CoV-2).
   6141..6192    -  promoter       CMVd2 promoter: truncated human cytomegalovirus (CMV) immediate early promoter that yields moderately reduced expression relative to the full-length promoter
   6255..6272    +  promoter       CMV promoter (fragment): human cytomegalovirus (CMV) immediate early promoter
   6345..6648    -  enhancer       CMV enhancer: human cytomegalovirus immediate early enhancer
