[The description below was written by a language model from this plasmid's Addgene catalogue record and pLannotate feature annotations shown in this document.]
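Description:
pGBW-m4252957 is a mammalian expression plasmid carrying the wild-type ORF7b accessory protein gene of SARS-CoV-2, built on a pTwist_CMV_Hygro_6 backbone from which an AarI site was removed. The sequenced construct is about 6.7 kb. It is propagated in E. coli through a high-copy ColE1/pUC-type origin with ampicillin selection from a β-lactamase gene. For selection in mammalian cells it carries a hygromycin B phosphotransferase cassette, driven by the human ubiquitin C promoter and ended by a synthetic polyadenylation signal.

The payload is a short ORF7b coding sequence (annotated as NS7B_SARS2, roughly 125–130 bp) placed downstream of the human cytomegalovirus immediate-early enhancer and promoter, which give strong constitutive transcription in most mammalian cell lines. The open reading frame continues into a backbone-encoded C-terminal tag. The catalogue describes this as a TEV protease cleavage site followed by 6xHis, so the protein can be captured or detected by the histidine tag and the tag then removed. The feature table annotates only the 6xHis portion; the TEV site presumably lies in the short gap between ORF7b and the His tag. An SV40 polyadenylation signal lies beyond the tag, although it is annotated on the opposite strand to the ORF7b cassette.

The backbone also contains β-globin insulator elements, rrnG and T7 transcription terminators and an additional synthetic poly(A) signal around the cassettes, which probably limit read-through and interference between units. The small bla(M) and SV40 large T antigen hits are fragments rather than functional genes. The plasmid is suited to transient or hygromycin-selected stable expression of tagged ORF7b for studies of this viral protein.
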