Addgene plasmid #153807: pGBW-m4252957
Purpose: Mammalian expression plasmid for SARS-CoV-2 ORF7b
Depositing lab: Ginkgo Bioworks & Benjie Chen. Depositing organization: Ginkgo Bioworks.
Backbone
  Vector backbone: pTwist_CMV_Hygro_6 with AarI site removed
  Backbone size w/o insert (bp): 6525
  Vector type: Mammalian Expression
  Selectable markers: Hygromycin
Growth in bacteria
  Bacterial resistance: Ampicillin, 100 μg/mL
  Growth temperature: 37°C
  Growth strain: DH5alpha
  Copy number: High Copy
Gene/Insert
  Gene/Insert name: SARS-CoV-2 ORF7b
  Species: Severe acute respiratory syndrome coronavirus 2
  Insert size (bp): 125
  Mutation: wt
  Entrez Gene: ORF7b (a.k.a. GU280_gp08)
  Promoter: CMV
  Tag / fusion protein: Cleavable TEV;6xHis-003 (C terminal on backbone)
  Cloning method: Unknown
Resource information
  A portion of this plasmid was derived from a plasmid made by: GinkgoBioworks
Depositor comments: NCBI reference sequence: 43740574
How to cite: pGBW-m4252957 was a gift from Ginkgo Bioworks & Benjie Chen (Addgene plasmid # 153807 ; http://n2t.net/addgene:153807 ; RRID:Addgene_153807)
